>Addgene plasmid #249212 | pLenti-hNRP1-gRNA3 | addgene full sequence | sequence record 499757 | Addgene NGS Result
TTAATGTAGTCTTATGCAATACTCTTGTAGTCTTGCAACATGGTAACGATGAGTTAGCAACATGCCTTAC
AAGGAGAGAAAAAGCACCGTGCATGCCGATTGGTGGAAGTAAGGTGGTACGATCGTGCCTTATTAGGAAG
GCAACAGACGGGTCTGACATGGATTGGACGAACCACTGAATTGCCGCATTGCAGAGATATTGTATTTAAG
TGCCTAGCTCGATACATAAACGGGTCTCTCTGGTTAGACCAGATCTGAGCCTGGGAGCTCTCTGGCTAAC
TAGGGAACCCACTGCTTAAGCCTCAATAAAGCTTGCCTTGAGTGCTTCAAGTAGTGTGTGCCCGTCTGTT
GTGTGACTCTGGTAACTAGAGATCCCTCAGACCCTTTTAGTCAGTGTGGAAAATCTCTAGCAGTGGCGCC
CGAACAGGGACTTGAAAGCGAAAGGGAAACCAGAGGAGCTCTCTCGACGCAGGACTCGGCTTGCTGAAGC
GCGCACGGCAAGAGGCGAGGGGCGGCGACTGGTGAGTACGCCAAAAATTTTGACTAGCGGAGGCTAGAAG
GAGAGAGATGGGTGCGAGAGCGTCAGTATTAAGCGGGGGAGAATTAGATCGCGATGGGAAAAAATTCGGT
TAAGGCCAGGGGGAAAGAAAAAATATAAATTAAAACATATAGTATGGGCAAGCAGGGAGCTAGAACGATT
CGCAGTTAATCCTGGCCTGTTAGAAACATCAGAAGGCTGTAGACAAATACTGGGACAGCTACAACCATCC
CTTCAGACAGGATCAGAAGAACTTAGATCATTATATAATACAGTAGCAACCCTCTATTGTGTGCATCAAA
GGATAGAGATAAAAGACACCAAGGAAGCTTTAGACAAGATAGAGGAAGAGCAAAACAAAAGTAAGACCAC
CGCACAGCAAGCGGCCGCTGATCTTCAGACCTGGAGGAGGAGATATGAGGGACAATTGGAGAAGTGAATT
ATATAAATATAAAGTAGTAAAAATTGAACCATTAGGAGTAGCACCCACCAAGGCAAAGAGAAGAGTGGTG
CAGAGAGAAAAAAGAGCAGTGGGAATAGGAGCTTTGTTCCTTGGGTTCTTGGGAGCAGCAGGAAGCACTA
TGGGCGCAGCGTCAATGACGCTGACGGTACAGGCCAGACAATTATTGTCTGGTATAGTGCAGCAGCAGAA
CAATTTGCTGAGGGCTATTGAGGCGCAACAGCATCTGTTGCAACTCACAGTCTGGGGCATCAAGCAGCTC
CAGGCAAGAATCCTGGCTGTGGAAAGATACCTAAAGGATCAACAGCTCCTGGGGATTTGGGGTTGCTCTG
GAAAACTCATTTGCACCACTGCTGTGCCTTGGAATGCTAGTTGGAGTAATAAATCTCTGGAACAGATTTG
GAATCACACGACCTGGATGGAGTGGGACAGAGAAATTAACAATTACACAAGCTTAATACACTCCTTAATT
GAAGAATCGCAAAACCAGCAAGAAAAGAATGAACAAGAATTATTGGAATTAGATAAATGGGCAAGTTTGT
GGAATTGGTTTAACATAACAAATTGGCTGTGGTATATAAAATTATTCATAATGATAGTAGGAGGCTTGGT
AGGTTTAAGAATAGTTTTTGCTGTACTTTCTATAGTGAATAGAGTTAGGCAGGGATATTCACCATTATCG
TTTCAGACCCACCTCCCAACCCCGAGGGGACCCAGAGAGGGCCTATTTCCCATGATTCCTTCATATTTGC
ATATACGATACAAGGCTGTTAGAGAGATAATTAGAATTAATTTGACTGTAAACACAAAGATATTAGTACA
AAATACGTGACGTAGAAAGTAATAATTTCTTGGGTAGTTTGCAGTTTTAAAATTATGTTTTAAAATGGAC
TATCATATGCTTACCGTAACTTGAAAGTATTTCGATTTCTTGGCTTTATATATCTTGTGGAAAGGACGAA
ACACCGAGATCGGGTACAGCAACAAGTTTTAGAGCTAGAAATAGCAAGTTAAAATAAGGCTAGTCCGTTA
TCAACTTGAAAAAGTGGCACCGAGTCGGTGCTTTTTTGAATTCTAGATCTTGAGACAAATGGCAGTATTC
ATCCACAATTTTAAAAGAAAAGGGGGGATTGGGGGGTACAGTGCAGGGGAAAGAATAGTAGACATAATAG
CAACAGACATACAAACTAAAGAATTACAAAAACAAATTACAAAAATTCAAAATTTTCGGGTTTATTACAG
GGACAGCAGAGATCCACTTTGGCGCCGGCTCGAGTGGCTCCGGTGCCCGTCAGTGGGCAGAGCGCACATC
GCCCACAGTCCCCGAGAAGTTGGGGGGAGGGGTCGGCAATTGAACCGGTGCCTAGAGAAGGTGGCGCGGG
GTAAACTGGGAAAGTGATGTCGTGTACTGGCTCCGCCTTTTTCCCGAGGGTGGGGGAGAACCGTATATAA
GTGCAGTAGTCGCCGTGAACGTTCTTTTTCGCAACGGGTTTGCCGCCAGAACACAGGTGTCGTGACGCGG
GATCCGCCACCATGACCGAGTACAAGCCCACGGTGCGCCTCGCCACCCGCGACGACGTCCCCAGGGCCGT
ACGCACCCTCGCCGCCGCGTTCGCCGACTACCCCGCCACGCGCCACACCGTCGATCCGGACCGCCACATC
GAGCGGGTCACCGAGCTGCAAGAACTCTTCCTCACGCGCGTCGGGCTCGACATCGGCAAGGTGTGGGTCG
CGGACGACGGCGCCGCGGTGGCGGTCTGGACCACGCCGGAGAGCGTCGAAGCGGGGGCGGTGTTCGCCGA
GATCGGCCCGCGCATGGCCGAGTTGAGCGGTTCCCGGCTGGCCGCGCAGCAACAGATGGAAGGCCTCCTG
GCGCCGCACCGGCCCAAGGAGCCCGCGTGGTTCCTGGCCACCGTCGGAGTCTCGCCCGACCACCAGGGCA
AGGGTCTGGGCAGCGCCGTCGTGCTCCCCGGAGTGGAGGCGGCCGAGCGCGCCGGGGTGCCCGCCTTCCT
GGAGACCTCCGCGCCCCGCAACCTCCCCTTCTACGAGCGGCTCGGCTTCACCGTCACCGCCGACGTCGAG
GTGCCCGAAGGACCGCGCACCTGGTGCATGACCCGCAAGCCCGGTGCCTGAACGCGTTAAGTCGACAATC
AACCTCTGGATTACAAAATTTGTGAAAGATTGACTGGTATTCTTAACTATGTTGCTCCTTTTACGCTATG
TGGATACGCTGCTTTAATGCCTTTGTATCATGCTATTGCTTCCCGTATGGCTTTCATTTTCTCCTCCTTG
TATAAATCCTGGTTGCTGTCTCTTTATGAGGAGTTGTGGCCCGTTGTCAGGCAACGTGGCGTGGTGTGCA
CTGTGTTTGCTGACGCAACCCCCACTGGTTGGGGCATTGCCACCACCTGTCAGCTCCTTTCCGGGACTTT
CGCTTTCCCCCTCCCTATTGCCACGGCGGAACTCATCGCCGCCTGCCTTGCCCGCTGCTGGACAGGGGCT
CGGCTGTTGGGCACTGACAATTCCGTGGTGTTGTCGGGGAAATCATCGTCCTTTCCTTGGCTGCTCGCCT
GTGTTGCCACCTGGATTCTGCGCGGGACGTCCTTCTGCTACGTCCCTTCGGCCCTCAATCCAGCGGACCT
TCCTTCCCGCGGCCTGCTGCCGGCTCTGCGGCCTCTTCCGCGTCTTCGCCTTCGCCCTCAGACGAGTCGG
ATCTCCCTTTGGGCCGCCTCCCCGCGTCGACTTTAAGACCAATGACTTACAAGGCAGCTGTAGATCTTAG
CCACTTTTTAAAAGAAAAGGGGGGACTGGAAGGGCTAATTCACTCCCAACGAAGACAAGATCTGCTTTTT
GCTTGTACTGGGTCTCTCTGGTTAGACCAGATCTGAGCCTGGGAGCTCTCTGGCTAACTAGGGAACCCAC
TGCTTAAGCCTCAATAAAGCTTGCCTTGAGTGCTTCAAGTAGTGTGTGCCCGTCTGTTGTGTGACTCTGG
TAACTAGAGATCCCTCAGACCCTTTTAGTCAGTGTGGAAAATCTCTAGCAGTACGTATAGTAGTTCATGT
CATCTTATTATTCAGTATTTATAACTTGCAAAGAAATGAATATCAGAGAGTGAGAGGAACTTGTTTATTG
CAGCTTATAATGGTTACAAATAAAGCAATAGCATCACAAATTTCACAAATAAAGCATTTTTTTCACTGCA
TTCTAGTTGTGGTTTGTCCAAACTCATCAATGTATCTTATCATGTCTGGCTCTAGCTATCCCGCCCCTAA
CTCCGCCCATCCCGCCCCTAACTCCGCCCAGTTCCGCCCATTCTCCGCCCCATGGCTGACTAATTTTTTT
TATTTATGCAGAGGCCGAGGCCGCCTCGGCCTCTGAGCTATTCCAGAAGTAGTGAGGAGGCTTTTTTGGA
GGCCTAGGGACGTACCCAATTCGCCCTATAGTGAGTCGTATTACGCGCGCTCACTGGCCGTCGTTTTACA
ACGTCGTGACTGGGAAAACCCTGGCGTTACCCAACTTAATCGCCTTGCAGCACATCCCCCTTTCGCCAGC
TGGCGTAATAGCGAAGAGGCCCGCACCGATCGCCCTTCCCAACAGTTGCGCAGCCTGAATGGCGAATGGG
[124 nt withheld, positions 4621-4744]
C
[91 nt withheld, positions 4746-4836]
A
[49 nt withheld, positions 4838-4886]
CCTTTGACGTTGGAGTCCACGTTCTTT
[37 nt withheld, positions 4914-4950]
ACCCTATCTCGGTCTATTCTTTTGATTTATAAGGGATTTTGCCGATTTCGGCCTATTGGTTAAAAAATGA
GCTGATTTAACAAAAATTTAACGCGAATTTTAACAAAATATTAACGCTTACAATTTAGGTGGCACTTTTC
GGGGAAATGTGCGCGGAACCCCTATTTGTTTATTTTTCTAAATACATTCAAATATGTATCCGCTCATGAG
ACAATAACCCTGATAAATGCTTCAATAATATTGAAAAAGGAAGAGTATGAGTATTCAACATTTCCGTGTC
GCCCTTATTCCCTTTTTTGCGGCATTTTGCCTTCCTGTTTTTGCTCACCCAGAAACGCTGGTGAAAGTAA
AAGATGCTGAAGATCAGTTGGGTGCACGAGTGGGTTACATCGAACTGGATCTCAACAGCGGTAAGATCCT
TGAGAGTTTTCGCCCCGAAGAACGTTTTCCAATGATGAGCACTTTTAAAGTTCTGCTATGTGGCGCGGTA
TTATCCCGTATTGACGCCGGGCAAGAGCAACTCGGTCGCCGCATACACTATTCTCAGAATGACTTGGTTG
AGTACTCACCAGTCACAGAAAAGCATCTTACGGATGGCATGACAGTAAGAGAATTATGCAGTGCTGCCAT
AACCATGAGTGATAACACTGCGGCCAACTTACTTCTGACAACGATCGGAGGACCGAAGGAGCTAACCGCT
TTTTTGCACAACATGGGGGATCATGTAACTCGCCTTGATCGTTGGGAACCGGAGCTGAATGAAGCCATAC
CAAACGACGAGCGTGACACCACGATGCCTGTAGCAATGGCAACAACGTTGCGCAAACTATTAACTGGCGA
ACTACTTACTCTAGCTTCCCGGCAACAATTAATAGACTGGATGGAGGCGGATAAAGTTGCAGGACCACTT
CTGCGCTCGGCCCTTCCGGCTGGCTGGTTTATTGCTGATAAATCTGGAGCCGGTGAGCGTGGGTCTCGCG
GTATCATTGCAGCACTGGGGCCAGATGGTAAGCCCTCCCGTATCGTAGTTATCTACACGACGGGGAGTCA
GGCAACTATGGATGAACGAAATAGACAGATCGCTGAGATAGGTGCCTCACTGATTAAGCATTGGTAACTG
TCAGACCAAGTTTACTCATATATACTTTAGATTGATTTAAAACTTCATTTTTAATTTAAAAGGATCTAGG
TGAAGATCCTTTTTGATAATCTCATGACCAAAATCCCTTAACGTGAGTTTTCGTTCCACTGAGCGTCAGA
CCCCGTAGAAAAGATCAAAGGATCTTCTTGAGATCCTTTTTTTCTGCGCGTAATCTGCTGCTTGCAAACA
AAAAAACCACCGCTACCAGCGGTGGTTTGTTTGCCGGATCAAGAGCTACCAACTCTTTTTCCGAAGGTAA
CTGGCTTCAGCAGAGCGCAGATACCAAATACTGTTCTTCTAGTGTAGCCGTAGTTAGGCCACCACTTCAA
GAACTCTGTAGCACCGCCTACATACCTCGCTCTGCTAATCCTGTTACCAGTGGCTGCTGCCAGTGGCGAT
AAGTCGTGTCTTACCGGGTTGGACTCAAGACGATAGTTACCGGATAAGGCGCAGCGGTCGGGCTGAACGG
GGGGTTCGTGCACACAGCCCAGCTTGGAGCGAACGACCTACACCGAACTGAGATACCTACAGCGTGAGCT
ATGAGAAAGCGCCACGCTTCCCGAAGGGAGAAAGGCGGACAGGTATCCGGTAAGCGGCAGGGTCGGAACA
GGAGAGCGCACGAGGGAGCTTCCAGGGGGAAACGCCTGGTATCTTTATAGTCCTGTCGGGTTTCGCCACC
TCTGACTTGAGCGTCGATTTTTGTGATGCTCGTCAGGGGGGCGGAGCCTATGGAAAAACGCCAGCAACGC
GGCCTTTTTACGGTTCCTGGCCTTTTGCTGGCCTTTTGCTCACATGTTCTTTCCTGCGTTATCCCCTGAT
TCTGTGGATAACCGTATTACCGCCTTTGAGTGAGCTGATACCGCTCGCCGCAGCCGAACGACCGAGCGCA
GCGAGTCAGTGAGCGAGGAAGCGGAAGAGCGCCCAATACGCAAACCGCCTCTCCCCGCGCGTTGGCCGAT
TCATTAATGCAGCTGGCACGACAGGTTTCCCGACTGGAAAGCGGGCAGTGAGCGCAACGCAATTAATGTG
AGTTAGCTCACTCATTAGGCACCCCAGGCTTTACACTTTATGCTTCCGGCTCGTATGTTGTGTGGAATTG
TGAGCGGATAACAATTTCACACAGGAAACAGCTATGACCATGATTACGCCAAGCGCGCAATTAACCCTCA
CTAAAGGGAACAAAAGCTGGAGCTGCAAGC
Features (pLannotate 1.2.2; 27 found; start..end, strand, type, name):
      5..231     +  promoter       RSV promoter: Rous sarcoma virus enhancer/promoter
    232..412     +  LTR            5' LTR (truncated): truncated 5' long terminal repeat (LTR) from HIV-1
    459..584     +  misc_feature   HIV-1 Ψ: packaging signal of human immunodeficiency virus type 1
    568..931     +  CDS            HIV-1 gag (fragment): gag protein from human immunodeficiency virus 1; gag
   1077..1310    +  misc_feature   RRE: The Rev response element (RRE) of HIV-1 allows for Rev-dependent mRNA export from the nucleus to the cytoplasm.
   1687..1713    +  CDS            Rev (fragment): human immunodeficiency virus 1 (HIV-1) Rev protein; rev; enhances nuclear export of unspliced and incompletely spliced viral mRNAs
   1717..1957    +  promoter       U6 promoter: RNA polymerase III promoter for human U6 snRNA
   1986..2061    +  misc_RNA       gRNA scaffold: guide RNA scaffold for the Streptococcus pyogenes CRISPR/Cas9 system
   2109..2226    +  misc_feature   cPPT/CTS: central polypurine tract and central termination sequence of HIV-1
   2295..2506    +  promoter       EF-1α core promoter: core promoter for human elongation factor EF-1α
   2532..3131    +  CDS            PuroR (fragment): puromycin N-acetyltransferase; pac from Streptomyces; confers resistance to puromycin
   3147..3735    +  misc_feature   WPRE: woodchuck hepatitis virus posttranscriptional regulatory element
   3786..3805    +  misc_feature   cPPT/CTS (fragment): central polypurine tract and central termination sequence of HIV-1
   3807..4040    +  LTR            3' LTR (ΔU3): self-inactivating 3' long terminal repeat (LTR) from HIV-1
   4118..4239    +  polyA_signal   SV40 poly(A) signal: SV40 polyadenylation signal
   4279..4414    +  rep_origin     SV40 ori: SV40 origin of replication
   4435..4453    -  promoter       T7 promoter: promoter for bacteriophage T7 RNA polymerase
   4461..4616    +  CDS            lacZα (fragment): LacZα fragment of β-galactosidase; lacZ fragment
   4621..5049    +  rep_origin     f1 ori (sequence partly withheld): f1 bacteriophage origin of replication; arrow indicates direction of (+) strand synthesis
   5102..5206    +  promoter       AmpR promoter: bla
   5207..6067    +  CDS            AmpR: β-lactamase; bla; confers resistance to ampicillin, carbenicillin, and related antibiotics
   6238..6826    +  rep_origin     ori: high-copy-number ColE1/pMB1/pBR322/pUC origin of replication
   7009..7101    +  CDS            lacI (fragment): lac repressor; lacI; The lac repressor binds to the lac operator to inhibit transcription in E. coli. This inhibition can be relieved by adding lactose or isopropyl-β-D-thiogalactopyranoside (IPTG).
   7114..7135    +  protein_bind   CAP binding site: CAP binding activates transcription in the presence of cAMP. E. coli catabolite activator protein
   7150..7180    +  promoter       lac promoter: promoter for the E. coli lac operon
   7188..7204    +  protein_bind   lac operator: The lac repressor binds to the lac operator to inhibit transcription in E. coli. This inhibition can be relieved by adding lactose or isopropyl-β-D-thiogalactopyranoside (IPTG). lac repressor encoded by lacI
   7249..7267    +  promoter       T3 promoter: promoter for bacteriophage T3 RNA polymerase
