[The description below was written by a language model from this plasmid's Addgene catalogue record and pLannotate feature annotations shown in this document.]
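Description:
pLenti-hNRP1-gRNA3 is a lentiviral CRISPR guide RNA plasmid of about 7.3 kb, built on the pLenti-sgRNA backbone and designed to knock out human NRP1 (neuropilin-1, also known as CD304 or BDCA4). In bacteria it is maintained through a high-copy ColE1/pUC-type origin and selected with ampicillin via the β-lactamase gene. The backbone also carries an f1 origin, an SV40 origin and poly(A) signal, and remnants of a lac/lacZα cloning region flanked by T7 and T3 promoters.

The viral portion is a third-generation, self-inactivating HIV-1 design. An RSV promoter drives a truncated 5' LTR, so genomic RNA can be produced without Tat. It is followed by the Ψ packaging signal with a gag fragment, the Rev response element for nuclear export of the full-length transcript, a cPPT/CTS, a WPRE to boost transcript expression, and a ΔU3 3' LTR that inactivates LTR promoter activity after integration.

Between the LTRs sit two expression units. A human U6 RNA polymerase III promoter transcribes the NRP1-targeting spacer fused to the Streptococcus pyogenes Cas9 guide scaffold. An EF-1α core promoter drives puromycin N-acetyltransferase, which allows selection of transduced mammalian cells. No Cas9 coding sequence is annotated, so the nuclease must be supplied separately, for example from a Cas9-expressing cell line or a second vector. The name suggests this is one of several guides against NRP1. The recorded purpose is simply NRP1 CRISPR knockout, and the restriction sites used for cloning the guide are not stated.
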