Addgene plasmid #249212: pLenti-hNRP1-gRNA3
Purpose: NRP1 CRISPR KO
Depositing lab: Weihong Tan. Depositing organization: Hangzhou Institute of Medicine, Chinese Academy of Sciences. Publication: SPARK-seq: A high-throughput platform for aptamer discovery and kinetic profiling. Luo G, Song J, Fu Y, Jiang Y, Gao Y, Zhong Z, Li L, Wei Y, Jia HR, Guo L, Fu T, Wu Q, Tan W. Science. 2026 Jan;391(6780):eadv6127. doi: 10.1126/science.adv6127. Epub 2026 Jan 1. PubMed 41477891.
Backbone
  Vector backbone: pLenti-sgRNA
  Backbone manufacturer: Eric Lander and David Sabatini, Addgene plasmid #71409
  Vector type: Lentiviral, CRISPR
Growth in bacteria
  Bacterial resistance: Ampicillin, 100 μg/mL
  Growth temperature: 37°C
  Growth strain: NEB Stable
  Copy number: High Copy
Gene/Insert
  Gene/Insert name: NRP1
  gRNA/shRNA sequence: AGATCGGGTACAGCAACAA
  Species: H. sapiens (human)
  Entrez Gene: NRP1 (a.k.a. BDCA4, CD304, NP1, NRP, VEGF165R)
  Promoter: U6
  Cloning method: Restriction Enzyme; 5′ cloning site Unknown (unknown if destroyed)
Terms and licenses: Academic/Nonprofit Terms; Industry Terms: Not Available to Industry
How to cite: pLenti-hNRP1-gRNA3 was a gift from Weihong Tan (Addgene plasmid # 249212 ; http://n2t.net/addgene:249212 ; RRID:Addgene_249212)
